Addgene plasmid #241162: pMC-ME_2a-BFP-ORF-1 without ATG
Purpose: Middle entry vector for mini-Golden subcloning platform; BFP
Depositing lab: Junsu Kang. Depositing organization: University of Wisconsin, Madison. Publication: Advancing knock-in approaches for robust genome editing in zebrafish. Rodriguez-Parks A, Beezley EG, Manna S, Silaban I, Almutawa SI, Cao S, Ahmed H, Guyer M, Baker S, Richards MP, Kang J. Biol Open. 2026 Feb 2:bio.062472. doi: 10.1242/bio.062472. PubMed 41630603.
Backbone
  Vector backbone: pU6a:sgRNA#14
  Vector type: Mini-Golden
Growth in bacteria
  Bacterial resistance: Spectinomycin, 50 μg/mL
  Growth temperature: 37°C
  Growth strain: DH5alpha
  Copy number: Unknown
Gene/Insert
  Gene/Insert name: BFP
  Species: Synthetic
  Mutation: TCGC linker
  Cloning method: Restriction Enzyme; 5′ cloning site Unknown (unknown if destroyed); 3′ cloning site Unknown (unknown if destroyed)
Terms and licenses: Academic/Nonprofit Terms; Industry Terms: Not Available to Industry
How to cite: pMC-ME_2a-BFP-ORF-1 without ATG was a gift from Junsu Kang (Addgene plasmid # 241162 ; http://n2t.net/addgene:241162 ; RRID:Addgene_241162)
