[The description below was written by a language model from this plasmid's Addgene catalogue record and pLannotate feature annotations shown in this document.]
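Description:
pMC-ME_2a-BFP-ORF-1 without ATG is a small (about 3.5 kb) middle entry vector for the mini-Golden subcloning platform, a modular assembly system associated in the record with work on knock-in genome editing in zebrafish. It is built on the pU6a:sgRNA#14 backbone and is propagated in E. coli through a high-copy ColE1/pUC-type origin of replication. Selection is with spectinomycin, conferred by an aadA (SmR) aminoglycoside adenylyltransferase gene. That gene sits downstream of fragments of a class 1 integron Pc promoter and a gentamicin acetyltransferase gene, which appear to be remnants of the resistance cassette's origin. rrnB T1 and T2 terminators, together with short lacZα and lacI fragments, flank the cloning region and are backbone remnants rather than functional units.

The payload is a mammalian codon-optimized TagBFP coding sequence, a monomeric blue fluorescent protein. The name indicates that it is preceded by a 2A peptide sequence and lacks its own ATG start codon, but the 2A element is not annotated in the feature table. The record also lists a TCGC linker as a modification, and "ORF-1" presumably denotes one reading-frame version of the module, though the record does not explain this. This arrangement suits in-frame fusion to an upstream coding sequence, so that BFP would be co-translated and then separated from the upstream protein by 2A-mediated ribosome skipping. No promoter driving BFP is annotated, consistent with a part meant to be combined with other modules. An SV40 poly(A) signal and a T7 promoter fragment lie just after the BFP sequence, both annotated on the opposite strand. The cloning sites used are not stated.
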