Features (pLannotate 1.2.2; 11 found; start..end, strand, type, name):
     41..84      +  terminator     rrnB T1 terminator: Escherichia coli rrnB; transcription terminator T1 from the E. coli rrnB gene
    131..167     -  CDS            lacZα (fragment): LacZα fragment of β-galactosidase; lacZ fragment
    251..949     +  CDS            TagBFP: monomeric blue fluorescent protein mammalian codon-optimized
    960..977     -  promoter       T7 promoter (fragment): promoter for bacteriophage T7 RNA polymerase
    982..1116    -  polyA_signal   SV40 poly(A) signal: SV40 polyadenylation signal
   1291..1314    +  promoter       Pc promoter (fragment): intI1 (promoter lies within the coding sequence); class 1 integron promoter
   1490..1546    +  CDS            GmR (fragment): gentamycin acetyltransferase; aacC1; confers resistance to gentamycin
   1553..2344    +  CDS            SmR: aminoglycoside adenylyltransferase (Murphy, 1985); aadA; confers resistance to spectinomycin and streptomycin
   2437..3025    +  rep_origin     ori: high-copy-number ColE1/pMB1/pBR322/pUC origin of replication
   3208..3300    +  CDS            lacI (fragment): lac repressor; lacI; The lac repressor binds to the lac operator to inhibit transcription in E. coli. This inhibition can be relieved by adding lactose or isopropyl-β-D-thiogalactopyranoside (IPTG).
   3355..3382    -  terminator     rrnB T2 terminator: transcription terminator T2 from the E. coli rrnB gene
>Addgene plasmid #241162 | pMC-ME_2a-BFP-ORF-1 without ATG | addgene full sequence | sequence record 482154 | Addgene NGS Result
ATTTGTCCTACTCAGGAGAGCGTTCACCGACAAACAACAGATAAAACGAAAGGCCCAGTCTTCCGACTGA
GCCTTTCGTTTTATTTGATGCCTGGCAGTTCCCTACTCTCGCGTTAACGCTAGCATGGATGTTTTCCCAG
TCACGACGTTGTAAAACGACGGCCAGTCTTAAGCTCGGGCCCGGTCTCTTCGCGCTACAAACTTCTCTCT
GCTGAAACAAGCTGGCGACGTGGAGGAGAACCCTGGACCTAGCGAGCTGATTAAGGAGAACATGCACATG
AAGCTGTACATGGAGGGCACCGTGGACAACCATCACTTCAAGTGCACATCCGAGGGCGAAGGCAAGCCCT
ACGAGGGCACCCAGACCATGAGAATCAAGGTGGTCGAGGGCGGCCCTCTCCCCTTCGCCTTCGACATCCT
GGCTACTAGCTTCCTCTACGGCAGCAAGACCTTCATCAACCACACCCAGGGCATCCCCGACTTCTTCAAG
CAGTCCTTCCCTGAGGGCTTCACATGGGAGAGAGTCACCACATACGAAGACGGGGGCGTGCTGACCGCTA
CCCAGGACACCAGCCTCCAGGACGGCTGCCTCATCTACAACGTCAAGATCAGAGGGGTGAACTTCACATC
CAACGGCCCTGTGATGCAGAAGAAAACACTCGGCTGGGAGGCCTTCACCGAGACGCTGTACCCCGCTGAC
GGCGGCCTGGAAGGCAGAAACGACATGGCCCTGAAGCTCGTGGGCGGGAGCCATCTGATCGCAAACATCA
AGACCACATATAGATCCAAGAAACCCGCTAAGAACCTCAAGATGCCTGGCGTCTACTATGTGGACTACAG
ACTGGAAAGAATCAAGGAGGCCAACAACGAGACGTACGTCGAGCAGCACGAGGTGGCAGTGGCCAGATAC
TGCGACCTCCCTAGCAAACTGGGGCACAAGCTTAATTAATAAGCTAGAACTATAGTGAGTCGTATTACGT
AGATCCAGACATGATAAGATACATTGATGAGTTTGGACAAACCACAACTAGAATGCAGTGAAAAAAATGC
TTTATTTGTGAAATTTGTGATGCTATTGCTTTATTTGTAACCATTATAAGCTGCAATAAACAAGTTAACA
ACAACAATTGCATTCATTTTATGTTTCAGGTTCAGGGGGAGGTGTGGGAGGTTTTTTAATTCCTCAAGAG
ACCTCTAGACCAGCCAGGACAGAAATGCCTCGACTTCGCTGCTACCCAAGGTTGCCGGGTGACGCACACC
GTGGAAACGGATGAAGGCACGAACCCAGTGGACATAAGCCTGTTCGGTTCGTAAGCTGTAATGCAAGTAG
CGTATGCGCTCACGCAACTGGTCCAGAACCTTGACCGAACGCAGCGGTGGTAACGGCGCAGTGGCGGTTT
TCATGGCTTGTTATGACTGTTTTTTTGGGGTACAGTCTATGCCTCGGGCATCCAAGCAGCAAGCGCGTTA
CGCCGTGGGTCGATGTTTGATGTTATGGAGCAGCAACGATGTTACGCAGCAGGGCAGTCGCCCTAAAACA
AAGTTAAACATTATGAGGGAAGCGGTGATCGCCGAAGTATCGACTCAACTATCAGAGGTAGTTGGCGTCA
TCGAGCGCCATCTCGAACCGACGTTGCTGGCCGTACATTTGTACGGCTCCGCAGTGGATGGCGGCCTGAA
GCCACACAGTGATATTGATTTGCTGGTTACGGTGACCGTAAGGCTTGATGAAACAACGCGGCGAGCTTTG
ATCAACGACCTTTTGGAAACTTCGGCTTCCCCTGGAGAGAGCGAGATTCTCCGCGCTGTAGAAGTCACCA
TTGTTGTGCACGACGACATCATTCCGTGGCGTTATCCAGCTAAGCGCGAACTGCAATTTGGAGAATGGCA
GCGCAATGACATTCTTGCAGGTATCTTCGAGCCAGCCACGATCGACATTGATCTGGCTATCTTGCTGACA
AAAGCAAGAGAACATAGCGTTGCCTTGGTAGGTCCAGCGGCGGAGGAACTCTTTGATCCGGTTCCTGAAC
AGGATCTATTTGAGGCGCTAAATGAAACCTTAACGCTATGGAACTCGCCGCCCGACTGGGCTGGCGATGA
GCGAAATGTAGTGCTTACGTTGTCCCGCATTTGGTACAGCGCAGTAACCGGCAAAATCGCGCCGAAGGAT
GTCGCTGCCGACTGGGCAATGGAGCGCCTGCCGGCCCAGTATCAGCCCGTCATACTTGAAGCTAGACAGG
CTTATCTTGGACAAGAAGAAGATCGCTTGGCCTCGCGCGCAGATCAGTTGGAAGAATTTGTCCACTACGT
GAAAGGCGAGATCACCAAGGTAGTCGGCAAATAACCCTCGAGCCACCCATGACCAAAATCCCTTAACGTG
AGTTACGCGTCGTTCCACTGAGCGTCAGACCCCGTAGAAAAGATCAAAGGATCTTCTTGAGATCCTTTTT
TTCTGCGCGTAATCTGCTGCTTGCAAACAAAAAAACCACCGCTACCAGCGGTGGTTTGTTTGCCGGATCA
AGAGCTACCAACTCTTTTTCCGAAGGTAACTGGCTTCAGCAGAGCGCAGATACCAAATACTGTTCTTCTA
GTGTAGCCGTAGTTAGGCCACCACTTCAAGAACTCTGTAGCACCGCCTACATACCTCGCTCTGCTAATCC
TGTTACCAGTGGCTGCTGCCAGTGGCGATAAGTCGTGTCTTACCGGGTTGGACTCAAGACGATAGTTACC
GGATAAGGCGCAGCGGTCGGGCTGAACGGGGGGTTCGTGCACACAGCCCAGCTTGGAGCGAACGACCTAC
ACCGAACTGAGATACCTACAGCGTGAGCTATGAGAAAGCGCCACGCTTCCCGAAGGGAGAAAGGCGGACA
GGTATCCGGTAAGCGGCAGGGTCGGAACAGGAGAGCGCACGAGGGAGCTTCCAGGGGGAAACGCCTGGTA
TCTTTATAGTCCTGTCGGGTTTCGCCACCTCTGACTTGAGCGTCGATTTTTGTGATGCTCGTCAGGGGGG
CGGAGCCTATGGAAAAACGCCAGCAACGCGGCCTTTTTACGGTTCCTGGCCTTTTGCTGGCCTTTTGCTC
ACATGTTCTTTCCTGCGTTATCCCCTGATTCTGTGGATAACCGTATTACCGCCTTTGAGTGAGCTGATAC
CGCTCGCCGCAGCCGAACGACCGAGCGCAGCGAGTCAGTGAGCGAGGAAGCGGAAGAGCGCCCAATACGC
AAACCGCCTCTCCCCGCGCGTTGGCCGATTCATTAATGCAGCTGGCACGACAGGTTTCCCGACTGGAAAG
CGGGCAGTGAGCGCAACGCAATTAATACGCGTACCGCTAGCCAGGAAGAGTTTGTAGAAACGCAAAAAGG
CCATCCGTCAGGATGGCCTTCTGCTTAGTTTGATGCCTGGCAGTTTATGGCGGGCGTCCTGCCCGCCACC
CTCCGGGCCGTTGCTTCACAACGTTCAAATCCGCTCCCGGCGG
